>Addgene plasmid #65833 | XW09 | depositor full sequence | sequence record 120563 | XW09 sequence 8427 bps
ATGACCATGATTACGCCAAGCTTGCATGCGCGGCCGCACTGACTGGGCCGGCCTGACTGGTGATCCATCT
CGAATTTCTCGTTTCAAATTAGTCGTTGCTATATATATTGTCTTATGTGTGGAAAACGAATAAGAAAAAT
TAGAGAAAGATGAGAGAGCAGGGGCAGAATGAAAATTTGCATGGAAATTGAAGAAGATCACTGCTTTTTC
CGATGAATGATGACTAAATAGAATGAGTTGAGAGGAAAATAATCATAATTCTAATTTTAATTAGAAATAT
GATATGGAAAGTAAGCAAAACCACAAGGCTTTTGCTCTGAACTTATTTCCGAAAAAAAAAGTGAAACTGA
AAGTTAGAATTTTCAAAATAAATATTGCGAGAGTCAACCTTCAGAAAAATTGGCGAGAAATCAAATTTGA
ATTCTCTGAAAATTTAGTTAAAATACATATGTTATCCTTCTTTGTTTTTTGGCCTTAGCCTGCCTTCAAG
GCGACCTGAGCCTATGCGGGTGCCTAATACCGAAACACACATAATTTTTTTTTTTAATCTTTAAATACTG
TAACGAGTCGCGAGATCCAGCGAGACCCATAGAATATGTTGAGCGCTGCAAACAATCGTATAACTCTTGT
CCAAATTTTTCCACTCTGTATTTTTGCAAGCAGTTCAACAAATGGTCATCATTTTTATAACCCATATCTA
TATTCGAATCTGACATAACAAATAATACTAAGCACATCCTCCCACATCTCTTTTCATTCAAGTTGCGCAA
TTCCCCTAATAACTATGGATGGAGGGGGGACCGAGCCCAAAGATTATTCAAAACGATAACGACTTTTTCA
TGCGGCCAACGAAAAATAAAACTTTTCTCATATTCTCCTATTTCCCATTTCAAGAATTACATCCCCATGG
GACGTTGAAATCACATCATATTAGTATATGTTAATTGTTCTTTTCACTGGAATATCGCCACGCCCCCCTT
CCGGTGGCTCATTGGTTTCGAGAAGAAGGCGGAGCCGAAGTGGGTTCTTCTTTCTTTTTTTTGTGGTAGA
AGTCTAGCAGGATTAAGCTACTATTCCATTAGAGGATCTTCTTCTTCCAAAAAGTGAAAGGCGCGCCTCT
AGAGGATCCCCGGGATTGGCCAAAGGACCCAAAGGTATGTTTCGAATGATACTAACATAACATAGAACAT
TTTCAGGAGGACCCTTGGCTAGC
[2754 nt withheld, positions 1214-3967]
TGAGGTACCGCTGTCTCATCCTACTTTCACCTAGTTAACTGCTTGTCTTAAAATCTATGCTTCTCTTTAG
TATCTAAAATTTTCCTAGAAGCTTACAAGTATATAAATGGTCTCTTCTCAATAAAGGTTGTATATTTATT
CATCTTATTGAATCTGCCATTTCCTCGTTTTTGCGAGTTTATATACCTTCCAATTTTCTTTCTATTGTAT
TTTCAACTTCTAATTTTAATTCAGGGAAACTGCTTCAACGCATCATGGTCTCAAAGGGTGAAGAAGATAA
CATGGCAATTATTAAAGAGTTTATGCGTTTCAAGGTGCATATGGAGGGATCTGTCAATGGGCATGAGTTT
GAAATTGAAGGTGAAGGAGAAGGCCGACCATATGAGGGAACACAAACCGCAAAACTAAAGGTAAGTTTAA
ACATATATATACTAACTAACCCTGATTATTTAAATTTTCAGGTAACTAAAGGCGGACCATTACCATTCGC
CTGGGACATCCTCTCTCCACAGTTCATGTATGGAAGTAAAGCTTATGTTAAACATCCGGCAGATATACCA
GATTATTTGAAACTTTCATTCCCGGAGGGTTTTAAGTGGGAACGCGTAATGAATTTTGAAGACGGAGGAG
TTGTTACAGTGACGCAAGACTCAAGGTAAGTTTAAACAGTTCGGTACGAAGTTCCTATACTTTCTAGAGA
ATAGGAACTTCTAACTAACCATACATATTTAAATTTTCAGCCTCCAAGATGGAGAATTTATTTATAAAGT
CAAACTTCGAGGAACGAATTTCCCCTCGGATGGACCTGTTATGCAGAAGAAGACTATGGGATGGGAAGCT
TCAAGTGAAAGAATGTACCCTGAAGACGGTGCTCTTAAGGGAGAGATTAAACAACGTCTTAAATTGAAAG
ATGGAGGACATTACGATGCTGAGGTAAGTTTAAACATGATTTTACTAACTAACTAATCTGATTTAAATTT
TCAGGTGAAGACAACTTACAAAGCCAAAAAACCAGTTCAGCTGCCAGGAGCGTACAATGTTAATATTAAA
CTGGATATCACCTCCCACAACGAGGATTACACTATCGTTGAGCAATATGAAAGAGCTGAAGGGCGGCACT
CGACAGGTGGCATGGATGAATTGTATAAGTAAGAGCTCCGCATCGGCCGCTGTCATCAGATCGCCATCTC
GCGCCCGTGCCTCTGACTTCTAAGTCCAATTACTCTTCAACATCCCTACATGCTCTTTCTCCCTGTGCTC
CCACCCCCTATTTTTGTTATTATCAAAAAAACTTCTTCTTAATTTCTTTGTTTTTTAGCTTCTTTTAAGT
CACCTCTAACAATGAAATTGTGTAGATTCAAAAATAGAATTAATTCGTAATAAAAAGTCGAAAAAAATTG
TGCTCCCTCCCCCCATTAATAATAATTCTATCCCAAAATCTACACAATGTTCTGTGTACACTTCTTATGT
TTTTTTTACTTCTGATAAATTTTTTTTGAAACATCATAGAAAAAACCGCACACAAAATACCTTATCATAT
GTTACGTTTCAGTTTATGACCGCAATTTTTATTTCTTCGCACGTCTGGGCCTCTCATGACGTCAAATCAT
GCTCATCGTGAAAAAGTTTTGGAGTATTTTTGGAATTTTTCAATCAAGTGAAAGTTTATGAAATTAATTT
TCCTGCTTTTGCTTTTTGGGGGTTTCCCCTATTGTTTGTCAAGAGTTTCGAGGACGGCGTTTTTCTTGCT
AAAATCACAAGTATTGATGAGCACGATGCAAGAAAGATCGGAAGAAGGTTTGGGTTTGAGGCTCAGTGGA
AGGTGAGTAGAAGTTGATAATTTGAAAGTGGAGTAGTGTCTATGGGGTTTTTGCCTTAAATGACAGAATA
CATTCCCAATATACCAAACATAACTGTTTCCTACTAGTCGGCCGTACGGGCCCTTTCGTCTCGCGCGTTT
CGGTGATGACGGTGAAAACCTCTGACACATGCAGCTCCCGGAGACGGTCACAGCTTGTCTGTAAGCGGAT
GCCGGGAGCAGACAAGCCCGTCAGGGCGCGTCAGCGGGTGTTGGCGGGTGTCGGGGCTGGCTTAACTATG
CGGCATCAGAGCAGATTGTACTGAGAGTGCACCATATGCGGTGTGAAATACCGCACAGATGCGTAAGGAG
AAAATACCGCATCAGGCGGCCTTAATTAAGGGCCTCGTGATACGCCTATTTTTATAGGTTAATGTCATGA
TAATAATGGTTTCTTAGACGTCAGGTGGCACTTTTCGGGGAAATGTGCGCGGAACCCCTATTTGTTTATT
TTTCTAAATACATTCAAATATGTATCCGCTCATGAGACAATAACCCTGATAAATGCTTCAATAATATTGA
AAAAGGAAGAGTATGAGTATTCAACATTTCCGTGTCGCCCTTATTCCCTTTTTTGCGGCATTTTGCCTTC
CTGTTTTTGCTCACCCAGAAACGCTGGTGAAAGTAAAAGATGCTGAAGATCAGTTGGGTGCACGAGTGGG
TTACATCGAACTGGATCTCAACAGCGGTAAGATCCTTGAGAGTTTTCGCCCCGAAGAACGTTTTCCAATG
ATGAGCACTTTTAAAGTTCTGCTATGTGGCGCGGTATTATCCCGTATTGACGCCGGGCAAGAGCAACTCG
GTCGCCGCATACACTATTCTCAGAATGACTTGGTTGAGTACTCACCAGTCACAGAAAAGCATCTTACGGA
TGGCATGACAGTAAGAGAATTATGCAGTGCTGCCATAACCATGAGTGATAACACTGCGGCCAACTTACTT
CTGACAACGATCGGAGGACCGAAGGAGCTAACCGCTTTTTTGCACAACATGGGGGATCATGTAACTCGCC
TTGATCGTTGGGAACCGGAGCTGAATGAAGCCATACCAAACGACGAGCGTGACACCACGATGCCTGTAGC
AATGGCAACAACGTTGCGCAAACTATTAACTGGCGAACTACTTACTCTAGCTTCCCGGCAACAATTAATA
GACTGGATGGAGGCGGATAAAGTTGCAGGACCACTTCTGCGCTCGGCCCTTCCGGCTGGCTGGTTTATTG
CTGATAAATCTGGAGCCGGTGAGCGTGGGTCTCGCGGTATCATTGCAGCACTGGGGCCAGATGGTAAGCC
CTCCCGTATCGTAGTTATCTACACGACGGGGAGTCAGGCAACTATGGATGAACGAAATAGACAGATCGCT
GAGATAGGTGCCTCACTGATTAAGCATTGGTAACTGTCAGACCAAGTTTACTCATATATACTTTAGATTG
ATTTAAAACTTCATTTTTAATTTAAAAGGATCTAGGTGAAGATCCTTTTTGATAATCTCATGACCAAAAT
CCCTTAACGTGAGTTTTCGTTCCACTGAGCGTCAGACCCCGTAGAAAAGATCAAAGGATCTTCTTGAGAT
CCTTTTTTTCTGCGCGTAATCTGCTGCTTGCAAACAAAAAAACCACCGCTACCAGCGGTGGTTTGTTTGC
CGGATCAAGAGCTACCAACTCTTTTTCCGAAGGTAACTGGCTTCAGCAGAGCGCAGATACCAAATACTGT
CCTTCTAGTGTAGCCGTAGTTAGGCCACCACTTCAAGAACTCTGTAGCACCGCCTACATACCTCGCTCTG
CTAATCCTGTTACCAGTGGCTGCTGCCAGTGGCGATAAGTCGTGTCTTACCGGGTTGGACTCAAGACGAT
AGTTACCGGATAAGGCGCAGCGGTCGGGCTGAACGGGGGGTTCGTGCACACAGCCCAGCTTGGAGCGAAC
GACCTACACCGAACTGAGATACCTACAGCGTGAGCATTGAGAAAGCGCCACGCTTCCCGAAGGGAGAAAG
GCGGACAGGTATCCGGTAAGCGGCAGGGTCGGAACAGGAGAGCGCACGAGGGAGCTTCCAGGGGGAAACG
CCTGGTATCTTTATAGTCCTGTCGGGTTTCGCCACCTCTGACTTGAGCGTCGATTTTTGTGATGCTCGTC
AGGGGGGCGGAGCCTATGGAAAAACGCCAGCAACGCGGCCTTTTTACGGTTCCTGGCCTTTTGCTGGCCT
TTTGCTCACATGTTCTTTCCTGCGTTATCCCCTGATTCTGTGGATAACCGTATTACCGCCTTTGAGTGAG
CTGATACCGCTCGCCGCAGCCGAACGACCGAGCGCAGCGAGTCAGTGAGCGAGGAAGCGGAAGAGCGCCC
AATACGCAAACCGCCTCTCCCCGCGCGTTGGCCGATTCATTAATGCAGCTGGCACGACAGGTTTCCCGAC
TGGAAAGCGGGCAGTGAGCGCAACGCAATTAATGTGAGTTAGCTCACTCATTAGGCACCCCAGGCTTTAC
ACTTTATGCTTCCGGCTCGTATGTTGTGTGGAATTGTGAGCGGATAACAATTTCACACAGGAAACAGCTG
GGGGTGGGGGGGGGGTTGGGGGTGGGGTGTTGTTGGGGTGTGTTTTGTGT
Features (pLannotate 1.2.2; 17 found; start..end, strand, type, name):
   1117..1134    -  misc_feature   MCS (fragment): pUC18/19 multiple cloning site
   1214..3967    +  CDS            qa-1s (sequence withheld): QUTR_NEUCR - Protein inferred from homology: Swiss-Prot protein existence level 3. Multi-domain repressor protein that negatively regulates transcription of the quinate utilization pathway genes. May mediate its repressor activity by binding directly to the qa-1f activator protein (By similarity). From Neurospora crassa (strain ATCC 24698 / 74-OR23-1A / CBS 708.71 / DSM 1257 / FGSC 987).
   4222..4620    +  CDS            mCherry (fragment): mCherry is a basic (constitutively fluorescent) red fluorescent protein published in 2004, derived from Discosoma sp.. It is reported to be a very rapidly-maturing monomer with low acid sensitivity.
   4617..4644    +  CDS            mEGFP (fragment): monomeric enhanced GFP, optimized with synthetic introns for expression in C. elegans
   4645..4678    -  protein_bind   FRT (minimal): supports FLP-mediated excision but not integration (Turan and Bode, 2011) FLP recombinase from the Saccharomyces cerevisiae 2μ plasmid
   4678..4707    +  CDS            mEGFP (fragment): monomeric enhanced GFP, optimized with synthetic introns for expression in C. elegans
   4706..5116    +  CDS            Blue102 (fragment): Blue102 is a fluorescent protein published in 2010, derived from Discosoma sp..
   5694..5789    +  CDS            aex-5 (fragment): AEX5_CAEEL - Also known as kpc-3 From Caenorhabditis elegans.
   5917..5952    +  CDS            rop (fragment): Rop protein, which maintains plasmids at low copy number; rop
   6054..6153    +  misc_feature   bom (fragment): basis of mobility region from pBR322
   6255..6359    +  promoter       AmpR promoter: bla
   6360..7220    +  CDS            AmpR: β-lactamase; bla; confers resistance to ampicillin, carbenicillin, and related antibiotics
   7391..7979    +  rep_origin     ori: high-copy-number ColE1/pMB1/pBR322/pUC origin of replication
   8162..8254    +  CDS            lacI (fragment): lac repressor; lacI; The lac repressor binds to the lac operator to inhibit transcription in E. coli. This inhibition can be relieved by adding lactose or isopropyl-β-D-thiogalactopyranoside (IPTG).
   8267..8288    +  protein_bind   CAP binding site: CAP binding activates transcription in the presence of cAMP. E. coli catabolite activator protein
   8303..8333    +  promoter       lac promoter: promoter for the E. coli lac operon
   8341..8357    +  protein_bind   lac operator: The lac repressor binds to the lac operator to inhibit transcription in E. coli. This inhibition can be relieved by adding lactose or isopropyl-β-D-thiogalactopyranoside (IPTG). lac repressor encoded by lacI
