[The description below was written by a language model from this plasmid's Addgene catalogue record and pLannotate feature annotations shown in this document.]
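Description:
XW09 is a Caenorhabditis elegans expression plasmid built on the pSM worm-expression backbone, about 8.4 kb in total. It is maintained in E. coli as a high-copy plasmid through a ColE1/pUC-type origin and selected with ampicillin via the bla (AmpR) gene. Residual lac promoter/operator, CAP site and pUC polylinker fragments are ordinary cloning-vector remnants.

The payload is the Neurospora crassa qa-1S gene (QS), the repressor of the quinate utilization regulon, cloned between NheI and KpnI sites and placed under the promoter recorded as Punc-4c. The promoter itself is not annotated in the feature table, but it presumably occupies the unannotated region upstream of the QS coding sequence. Downstream of QS, the purpose line describes an SL2 trans-splicing element followed by mCherry and the unc-54 3′UTR. The catalogue lists mCherry as a C-terminal tag. An SL2 arrangement, however, normally gives an operon-like bicistronic transcript in which mCherry is translated separately and marks the expressing cells rather than being fused to QS. The automated annotation splits the red fluorescent protein into several pieces (mCherry, short "mEGFP" matches, a "Blue102" fragment and a minimal FRT hit). This pattern is consistent with a worm-optimized mCherry interrupted by synthetic introns and does not indicate distinct functional elements. The aex-5 fragment probably reflects genomic sequence adjoining the 3′UTR region.

In the Q repressible binary system, QS blocks the QF transcriptional activator and so silences QUAS-driven transgenes. XW09 therefore supplies QS in the cells where Punc-4c is active, restricting QF-dependent expression to a subset of cells, with red fluorescence reporting where the repressor is made.
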