Addgene plasmid #65833: XW09
Purpose: Punc-4c-QS-SL2-mcherry3'UTR-unc-54
Depositing lab: Kang Shen. Depositing organization: Stanford University. Publication: Controlling gene expression with the Q repressible binary expression system in Caenorhabditis elegans. Wei X, Potter CJ, Luo L, Shen K. Nat Methods. 2012 Mar 11;9(4):391-5. doi: 10.1038/nmeth.1929. PubMed 22406855.
Backbone
  Vector backbone: pSM
  Backbone manufacturer: C.I. Bargmann and S. MaCarroll
  Backbone size w/o insert (bp): 3500
  Total vector size (bp): 8427
  Vector type: Worm Expression
Growth in bacteria
  Bacterial resistance: Ampicillin, 100 μg/mL
  Growth temperature: 37°C
  Growth strain: DH5alpha
  Copy number: High Copy
Gene/Insert
  Gene/Insert name: Neurospora crassa OR74A repressor (qa-1S) (alt name: QS)
  Species: Neurospora crassa
  Insert size (bp): 2757
  GenBank ID: XM_954524.2
  Promoter: Punc-4c
  Tag / fusion protein: mCherry (C terminal on backbone)
  Cloning method: Restriction Enzyme; 5′ cloning site NheI (not destroyed); 3′ cloning site KpnI (not destroyed)
  Sequencing primers: 5′ GCCAAAGGACCCAAAGGTATG
Terms and licenses: Academic/Nonprofit Terms; Industry Terms: Not Available to Industry
How to cite: XW09 was a gift from Kang Shen (Addgene plasmid # 65833 ; http://n2t.net/addgene:65833 ; RRID:Addgene_65833)
