>Addgene plasmid #65833 | XW09 | addgene partial sequence | sequence record 134498 | QS-rev 5'-GGTCGACTATCTTGCGCTTC-3'
[348 nt withheld, positions 1-348]
GCTAGCCAAGGGTCCTCCTGAAAATGTTCTATGTTATGTTAGTATCATTCGAAACATACCTTTGGGTCCT
TTGGCCAATCCCGGGGATCCTCTAGAGGCGCGCCTTTCACTTTTTGGAAGAAGAAGATCCTCTAATGGAA
TAGTAGCTTAATCCTGCTAGACTTCTACCACAAAAAAAAGAAAGAAGAACCCACTTCGGCTCCGCCTTCT
TCTCGAAACCAATGAGCCACCGGAAGGGGGGCGTGGCGATATTCCAGTGAAAAGAACAATTAACATATAC
TAATATGATGTGATTTCAACGTCCCATGGGGATGTAATTCTTGAAATGGGAAATAGGAGAATATGAGAAA
AGTTTTATTTTTCGTTGGCCGCATGAAAAAGTCGTTATCGTTTTGAATAATCTTTGGGCTCGGTCCCCCC
TCCATCCATAGTTATTAGGGGAATTGCGCAACTTGAATGAAAAGAGATGTGGGAGGATGTGCTTAGTATT
ATTTGTTATGTCAGATTCGAATATAGATATGGGTTATAAAAATGATGACCATTTGTTGAACTGCTTGCAA
AAATACAGAGTGGAAAAATTTGGACAAGAGTTATACGATTGTTTGCAGCGCTCAACATATTCTATGGGTC
TCGCTGGATCTCGCGACTCGTTACAGTATTTAAAGATTAAAAAAAAAAATTATGTGTGTTTCGGTATTAG
GCACCCGCATAGGCTCAGGTCGCCTTGAAGGCAGGCTAAGGCC
