>Addgene plasmid #65833 | XW09 | addgene partial sequence | sequence record 134499 | pDD-R1 5'-ccgaactgtttaaacttacCTTGA-3'
CTCCTCCGTCTTCAAAATTCATTACGCGTTCCCACTTAAAACCCTCCGGGAATGAAAGTTTCAAATAATC
TGGTATATCTGCCGGATGTTTAACATAAGCTTTACTTCCATACATGAACTGTGGAGAGAGGATGTCCCAG
GCGAATGGTAATGGTCCGCCTTTAGTTACCTGAAAATTTAAATAATCAGGGTTAGTTAGTATATATATGT
TTAAACTTACCTTTAGTTTTGCGGTTTGTGTTCCCTCATATGGTCGGCCTTCTCCTTCACCTTCAATTTC
AAACTCATGCCCATTGACAGATCCCTCCATATGCACCTTGAAACGCATAAACTCTTTAATAATTGCCATG
TTATCTTCTTCACCCTTTGAGACCATGATGCGTTGAAGCAGTTTCCCTGAATTAAAATTAGAAGTTGAAA
ATACAATAGAAAGAAAATTGGAAGGTATATAAACTCGCAAAAACGAGGAAATGGCAGATTCAATAAGATG
AATAAATATACAACCTTTATTGAGAAGAGACCATTTATATACTTGTAAGCTTCTAGGAAAATTTTAGATA
CTAAAGAGAAGCATAGATTTTAAGACAAGCAGTTAACTAGGTGAAAGTAGGATGAGACAGCGGTACCTCA
[437 nt withheld, positions 631-1067]
